Addgene plasmid #148122: pcDNA3.1-MS2-HA-HshnRNPH1_185-449_Z
Purpose: Mammalian Expression of HshnRNPH1_185-449
Depositing lab: Elisa Izaurralde. Depositing organization: Max Planck Institute for Developmental Biology.
Backbone
  Vector backbone: Unknown
  Vector type: Mammalian Expression
Growth in bacteria
  Bacterial resistance: Ampicillin, 100 μg/mL
  Growth temperature: 37°C
  Growth strain: DH5alpha
  Copy number: High Copy
Gene/Insert
  Gene/Insert name: HshnRNPH1_185-449
  Species: H. sapiens (human)
  Mutation: one silent mutation compared to the sequence given by NCBI:NM_005520.2 or Uniprot.: P31943
  Entrez Gene: HNRNPH1 (a.k.a. HNRPH, HNRPH1, NEDCDS, hnRNPH)
  Cloning method: Unknown
Terms and licenses: Academic/Nonprofit Terms; Industry Terms: Not Available to Industry
Depositor comments: Plasmids from this collection were made available to the research community and donated after the lab closed. Please note that the sequence provided by the depositing laboratory may be theoretical/predicted or based on Sanger sequencing results. There may be discrepancies between sequencing results obtained by Addgene and the depositor sequence. If an Addgene verified sequence is not available, please contact before placing your order to request that our lab fully sequence the plasmid.
How to cite: pcDNA3.1-MS2-HA-HshnRNPH1_185-449_Z was a gift from Elisa Izaurralde (Addgene plasmid # 148122 ; http://n2t.net/addgene:148122 ; RRID:Addgene_148122)
