[The description below was written by a language model from this plasmid's Addgene catalogue record and pLannotate feature annotations shown in this document.]
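Description:
pcDNA3.1-MS2-HA-HshnRNPH1_185-449_Z is a 6,642 nt mammalian expression plasmid. The catalogue lists its backbone as unknown, but the name and feature layout are consistent with a pcDNA3.1-type vector. It is propagated in E. coli through a high-copy ColE1/pUC-type origin and selected with ampicillin via the β-lactamase gene and its own promoter. An f1 origin is also present. For selection in mammalian cells, the plasmid carries a neomycin phosphotransferase gene driven by the SV40 enhancer/early promoter and terminated by an SV40 polyadenylation signal. Several small annotated fragments (bom, a truncated HIV-1 LTR match, ble, lacI, and lac promoter/operator elements) appear to be backbone remnants or short similarity hits rather than functional parts.

The expression cassette uses the human CMV immediate-early enhancer and promoter, with the bovine growth hormone polyadenylation signal downstream. It encodes a fusion of the bacteriophage MS2 coat protein, an HA epitope tag (the annotation matches only part of a 3xHA element, consistent with a single copy), and a fragment of human hnRNP H1 spanning residues 185–449. The record notes one silent mutation relative to the reference sequence. T7 and SP6 promoters flank the insert and could support in vitro transcription or serve as sequencing primer sites.

hnRNP H1 is a component of hnRNP complexes and regulates pre-mRNA alternative splicing. Because the MS2 coat protein binds a specific RNA stem-loop, fusions like this are typically used to tether a protein fragment to a reporter transcript carrying MS2 binding sites, with the HA tag allowing detection. The record itself states the purpose only as mammalian expression of the fragment. The depositor sequence may be theoretical rather than fully verified.
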