Features (pLannotate 1.2.2; 23 found; start..end, strand, type, name):
     28..80      -  misc_feature   bom (fragment): basis of mobility region from pBR322
    235..614     +  enhancer       CMV enhancer: human cytomegalovirus immediate early enhancer
    615..818     +  promoter       CMV promoter: human cytomegalovirus (CMV) immediate early promoter
    814..847     +  LTR            5' LTR (truncated) (fragment): truncated 5' long terminal repeat (LTR) from HIV-1
    863..881     +  promoter       T7 promoter: promoter for bacteriophage T7 RNA polymerase
    904..1290    +  CDS            MS2: bacteriophage MS2 coat protein binds to a specific stem-loop structure in the viral RNA (Peabody, 1993)
   1333..1359    +  CDS            3xHA (fragment): three tandem HA epitope tags
   1378..2172    +  CDS            HNRNPH1 (fragment): HNRH1_HUMAN - Also known as HNRPH, HNRPH1. Experimental evidence at protein level: Swiss-Prot protein existence level 1. This protein is a component of the heterogeneous nuclear ribonucleoprotein (hnRNP) complexes which provide the substrate for the processing events that pre-mRNAs undergo before becoming functional, translatable mRNAs in the cytoplasm. Mediates pre-mRNA alternative splicing regulation. Inhibits, together with CUGBP1, insulin receptor (IR) pre-mRNA exon 11 inclusion in myoblast. Binds to the IR RNA. Binds poly(RG). From Homo sapiens (Human).
   2198..2216    -  promoter       SP6 promoter: promoter for bacteriophage SP6 RNA polymerase
   2242..2466    +  polyA_signal   bGH poly(A) signal: bovine growth hormone polyadenylation signal
   2470..2491    +  promoter       SV40 promoter (fragment): SV40 enhancer and early promoter
   2512..2940    +  rep_origin     f1 ori (sequence partly withheld): f1 bacteriophage origin of replication; arrow indicates direction of (+) strand synthesis
   2954..3283    +  promoter       SV40 promoter: SV40 enhancer and early promoter
   3350..4141    +  CDS            neo: KKA2_KLEPN - Also known as kan, nptII. Experimental evidence at protein level: Swiss-Prot protein existence level 1. Resistance to kanamycin, neomycin, paromomycin, ribostamycin, butirosin and gentamicin B. From Klebsiella pneumoniae.
   4165..4323    +  CDS            ble (fragment): BLE_KLEPN - Experimental evidence at protein level: Swiss-Prot protein existence level 1. Binding protein with a strong affinity to the bleomycin family of antibiotics. Binds to CL990; an antimitotic-antibiotic compound. From Klebsiella pneumoniae.
   4318..4439    +  polyA_signal   SV40 poly(A) signal: SV40 polyadenylation signal
   4512..4528    -  protein_bind   lac operator: The lac repressor binds to the lac operator to inhibit transcription in E. coli. This inhibition can be relieved by adding lactose or isopropyl-β-D-thiogalactopyranoside (IPTG). lac repressor encoded by lacI
   4536..4566    -  promoter       lac promoter: promoter for the E. coli lac operon
   4581..4602    -  protein_bind   CAP binding site: CAP binding activates transcription in the presence of cAMP. E. coli catabolite activator protein
   4615..4707    -  CDS            lacI (fragment): lac repressor; lacI; The lac repressor binds to the lac operator to inhibit transcription in E. coli. This inhibition can be relieved by adding lactose or isopropyl-β-D-thiogalactopyranoside (IPTG).
   4890..5475    -  rep_origin     ori: high-copy-number ColE1/pMB1/pBR322/pUC origin of replication
   5646..6506    -  CDS            AmpR: β-lactamase; bla; confers resistance to ampicillin, carbenicillin, and related antibiotics
   6507..6611    -  promoter       AmpR promoter: bla
>Addgene plasmid #148122 | pcDNA3.1-MS2-HA-HshnRNPH1_185-449_Z | depositor full sequence | sequence record 290569 | Full Sequence
GACGGATCGGGAGATCTCCCGATCCCCTATGGTGCACTCTCAGTACAATCTGCTCTGATGCCGCATAGTT
AAGCCAGTATCTGCTCCCTGCTTGTGTGTTGGAGGTCGCTGAGTAGTGCGCGAGCAAAATTTAAGCTACA
ACAAGGCAAGGCTTGACCGACAATTGCATGAAGAATCTGCTTAGGGTTAGGCGTTTTGCGCTGCTTCGCG
ATGTACGGGCCAGATATACGCGTTGACATTGATTATTGACTAGTTATTAATAGTAATCAATTACGGGGTC
ATTAGTTCATAGCCCATATATGGAGTTCCGCGTTACATAACTTACGGTAAATGGCCCGCCTGGCTGACCG
CCCAACGACCCCCGCCCATTGACGTCAATAATGACGTATGTTCCCATAGTAACGCCAATAGGGACTTTCC
ATTGACGTCAATGGGTGGAGTATTTACGGTAAACTGCCCACTTGGCAGTACATCAAGTGTATCATATGCC
AAGTACGCCCCCTATTGACGTCAATGACGGTAAATGGCCCGCCTGGCATTATGCCCAGTACATGACCTTA
TGGGACTTTCCTACTTGGCAGTACATCTACGTATTAGTCATCGCTATTACCATGGTGATGCGGTTTTGGC
AGTACATCAATGGGCGTGGATAGCGGTTTGACTCACGGGGATTTCCAAGTCTCCACCCCATTGACGTCAA
TGGGAGTTTGTTTTGGCACCAAAATCAACGGGACTTTCCAAAATGTCGTAACAACTCCGCCCCATTGACG
CAAATGGGCGGTAGGCGTGTACGGTGGGAGGTCTATATAAGCAGAGCTCTCTGGCTAACTAGAGAACCCA
CTGCTTACTGGCTTATCGAAATTAATACGACTCACTATAGGGAGACCCAAGCTTGCCACCATGGCTTCTA
ACTTTACTCAGTTCGTTCTCGTCGACAATGGCGGAACTGGCGACGTGACTGTCGCCCCAAGCAACTTCGC
TAACGGGGTCGCTGAATGGATCAGCTCTAACTCGCGATCACAGGCTTACAAAGTAACCTGTAGCGTTCGT
CAGAGCTCTGCGCAGAATCGCAAATACACCATCAAAGTCGAGGTGCCTAAAGTGGCAACCCAGACTGTTG
GTGGTGAAGAGCTTCCTGTAGCCGGATGGAGATCTTACTTAAATATGGAACTAACCATTCCAATTTTCGC
CACGAATTCCGACTGCGAGCTTATTGTTAAGGCAATGCAAGGTCTCCTAAAAGATGGAAACCCGATTCCC
TCGGCCATCGCGGCCAACTCCGGCATCTACGGAGGTGGAGGTGGATCTGGTGGATCTCCTCCACATATGG
CTTACCCATACGATGTTCCAGATTACGCTCCTCCAAAGCTTGGATCCAAGAGCAGTAGAGCTGAAGTTAG
AACTCATTATGATCCACCACGAAAGCTTATGGCCATGCAGCGGCCAGGTCCTTATGACAGACCTGGGGCT
GGTAGAGGGTATAACAGCATTGGCAGAGGAGCTGGCTTTGAGAGGATGAGGCGTGGTGCTTATGGTGGAG
GCTATGGAGGCTATGATGATTACAATGGCTATAATGATGGCTATGGATTTGGGTCAGATAGATTTGGAAG
AGACCTCAATTACTGTTTTTCAGGAATGTCTGATCACAGATACGGGGATGGTGGCTCTACTTTCCAGAGC
ACAACAGGACACTGTGTACACATGCGGGGATTACCTTACAGAGCTACTGAGAATGACATTTATAATTTTT
TTTCACCGCTCAACCCTGTGAGAGTACACATTGAAATTGGTCCTGATGGCAGAGTAACTGGTGAAGCAGA
TGTCGAGTTCGCAACTCATGAAGATGCTGTGGCAGCTATGTCAAAAGACAAAGCAAATATGCAACACAGA
TATGTAGAACTCTTCTTGAATTCTACAGCAGGAGCAAGCGGTGGTGCTTACGAACACAGATATGTAGAAC
TCTTCTTGAATTCTACAGCAGGAGCAAGCGGTGGTGCTTATGGTAGCCAAATGATGGGAGGCATGGGCTT
GTCAAACCAGTCCAGCTACGGGGGCCCAGCTAGCCAGCAGCTGAGTGGGGGTTACGGAGGCGGCTACGGT
GGCCAGAGCAGCATGAGTGGATACGACCAAGTTTTACAGGAAAACTCCAGTGATTTTCAATCAAACATTG
CATAGGCGGCCGCCTAGAGGGCCCTATTCTATAGTGTCACCTAAATGCTAGAGCTCGCTGATCAGCCTCG
ACTGTGCCTTCTAGTTGCCAGCCATCTGTTGTTTGCCCCTCCCCCGTGCCTTCCTTGACCCTGGAAGGTG
CCACTCCCACTGTCCTTTCCTAATAAAATGAGGAAATTGCATCGCATTGTCTGAGTAGGTGTCATTCTAT
TCTGGGGGGTGGGGTGGGGCAGGACAGCAAGGGGGAGGATTGGGAAGACAATAGCAGGCATGCTGGGGAT
GCGGTGGGCTCTATGGCTTCTGAGGCGGAAAGAACCAGCTGGGGCTCTAGGGGGTATCCCC
[124 nt withheld, positions 2512-2635]
C
[91 nt withheld, positions 2637-2727]
A
[49 nt withheld, positions 2729-2777]
CCTTTGACGTTGGAGTCCACGTTCTTT
[37 nt withheld, positions 2805-2841]
ACCCTATCTCGGTCTATTCTTTTGATTTATAAGGGATTTTGCCGATTTCGGCCTATTGGTTAAAAAATGA
GCTGATTTAACAAAAATTTAACGCGAATTAATTCTGTGGAATGTGTGTCAGTTAGGGTGTGGAAAGTCCC
CAGGCTCCCCAGCAGGCAGAAGTATGCAAAGCATGCATCTCAATTAGTCAGCAACCAGGTGTGGAAAGTC
CCCAGGCTCCCCAGCAGGCAGAAGTATGCAAAGCATGCATCTCAATTAGTCAGCAACCATAGTCCCGCCC
CTAACTCCGCCCATCCCGCCCCTAACTCCGCCCAGTTCCGCCCATTCTCCGCCCCATGGCTGACTAATTT
TTTTTATTTATGCAGAGGCCGAGGCCGCCTCTGCCTCTGAGCTATTCCAGAAGTAGTGAGGAGGCTTTTT
TGGAGGCCTAGGCTTTTGCAAAAAGCTCCCGGGAGCTTGTATATCCATTTTCGGATCTGATCAAGAGACA
GGATGAGGATCGTTTCGCATGATTGAACAAGATGGATTGCACGCAGGTTCTCCGGCCGCTTGGGTGGAGA
GGCTATTCGGCTATGACTGGGCACAACAGACAATCGGCTGCTCTGATGCCGCCGTGTTCCGGCTGTCAGC
GCAGGGGCGCCCGGTTCTTTTTGTCAAGACCGACCTGTCCGGTGCCCTGAATGAACTGCAGGACGAGGCA
GCGCGGCTATCGTGGCTGGCCACGACGGGCGTTCCTTGCGCAGCTGTGCTCGACGTTGTCACTGAAGCGG
GAAGGGACTGGCTGCTATTGGGCGAAGTGCCGGGGCAGGATCTCCTGTCATCTCACCTTGCTCCTGCCGA
GAAAGTATCCATCATGGCTGATGCAATGCGGCGGCTGCATACGCTTGATCCGGCTACCTGCCCATTCGAC
CACCAAGCGAAACATCGCATCGAGCGAGCACGTACTCGGATGGAAGCCGGTCTTGTCGATCAGGATGATC
TGGACGAAGAGCATCAGGGGCTCGCGCCAGCCGAACTGTTCGCCAGGCTCAAGGCGCGCATGCCCGACGG
CGAGGATCTCGTCGTGACCCATGGCGATGCCTGCTTGCCGAATATCATGGTGGAAAATGGCCGCTTTTCT
GGATTCATCGACTGTGGCCGGCTGGGTGTGGCGGACCGCTATCAGGACATAGCGTTGGCTACCCGTGATA
TTGCTGAAGAGCTTGGCGGCGAATGGGCTGACCGCTTCCTCGTGCTTTACGGTATCGCCGCTCCCGATTC
GCAGCGCATCGCCTTCTATCGCCTTCTTGACGAGTTCTTCTGAGCGGGACTCTGGGGTTCGAAATGACCG
ACCAAGCGACGCCCAACCTGCCATCACGAGATTTCGATTCCACCGCCGCCTTCTATGAAAGGTTGGGCTT
CGGAATCGTTTTCCGGGACGCCGGCTGGATGATCCTCCAGCGCGGGGATCTCATGCTGGAGTTCTTCGCC
CACCCCAACTTGTTTATTGCAGCTTATAATGGTTACAAATAAAGCAATAGCATCACAAATTTCACAAATA
AAGCATTTTTTTCACTGCATTCTAGTTGTGGTTTGTCCAAACTCATCAATGTATCTTATCATGTCTGTAT
ACCGTCGACCTCTAGCTAGAGCTTGGCGTAATCATGGTCATAGCTGTTTCCTGTGTGAAATTGTTATCCG
CTCACAATTCCACACAACATACGAGCCGGAAGCATAAAGTGTAAAGCCTGGGGTGCCTAATGAGTGAGCT
AACTCACATTAATTGCGTTGCGCTCACTGCCCGCTTTCCAGTCGGGAAACCTGTCGTGCCAGCTGCATTA
ATGAATCGGCCAACGCGCGGGGAGAGGCGGTTTGCGTATTGGGCGCTCTTCCGCTTCCTCGCTCACTGAC
TCGCTGCGCTCGGTCGTTCGGCTGCGGCGAGCGGTATCAGCTCACTCAAAGGCGGTAATACGGTTATCCA
CAGAATCAGGGGATAACGCAGGAAAGAACATGTGAGCAAAAGGCCAGCAAAAGGCCAGGAACCGTAAAAA
GGCCGCGTTGCTGGCGTTTTTCCATAGGCTCCGCCCCCCTGACGAGCATCACAAAAATCGACGCTCAAGT
CAGAGGTGGCGAAACCCGACAGGACTATAAAGATACCAGGCGTTTCCCCCTGGAAGCTCCCTCGTGCGCT
CTCCTGTTCCGACCCTGCCGCTTACCGGATACCTGTCCGCCTTTCTCCCTTCGGGAAGCGTGGCGCTTTC
TCATAGCTCACGCTGTAGGTATCTCAGTTCGGTGTAGGTCGTTCGCTCCAAGCTGGGCTGTGTGCACGAA
CCCCCCGTTCAGCCCGACCGCTGCGCCTTATCCGGTAACTATCGTCTTGAGTCCAACCCGGTAAGACACG
ACTTATCGCCACTGGCAGCAGCCACTGGTAACAGGATTAGCAGAGCGAGGTATGTAGGCGGTGCTACAGA
GTTCTTGAAGTGGTGGCCTAACTACGGCTACACTAGAAGAACAGTATTTGGTATCTGCGCTCTGCTGAAG
CCAGTTACCTTCGGAAAAAGAGTTGGTAGCTCTTGATCCGGCAAACAAACCACCGCTGGTAGCGGTTTTT
TTGTTTGCAAGCAGCAGATTACGCGCAGAAAAAAAGGATCTCAAGAAGATCCTTTGATCTTTTCTACGGG
GTCTGACGCTCAGTGGAACGAAAACTCACGTTAAGGGATTTTGGTCATGAGATTATCAAAAAGGATCTTC
ACCTAGATCCTTTTAAATTAAAAATGAAGTTTTAAATCAATCTAAAGTATATATGAGTAAACTTGGTCTG
ACAGTTACCAATGCTTAATCAGTGAGGCACCTATCTCAGCGATCTGTCTATTTCGTTCATCCATAGTTGC
CTGACTCCCCGTCGTGTAGATAACTACGATACGGGAGGGCTTACCATCTGGCCCCAGTGCTGCAATGATA
CCGCGAGACCCACGCTCACCGGCTCCAGATTTATCAGCAATAAACCAGCCAGCCGGAAGGGCCGAGCGCA
GAAGTGGTCCTGCAACTTTATCCGCCTCCATCCAGTCTATTAATTGTTGCCGGGAAGCTAGAGTAAGTAG
TTCGCCAGTTAATAGTTTGCGCAACGTTGTTGCCATTGCTACAGGCATCGTGGTGTCACGCTCGTCGTTT
GGTATGGCTTCATTCAGCTCCGGTTCCCAACGATCAAGGCGAGTTACATGATCCCCCATGTTGTGCAAAA
AAGCGGTTAGCTCCTTCGGTCCTCCGATCGTTGTCAGAAGTAAGTTGGCCGCAGTGTTATCACTCATGGT
TATGGCAGCACTGCATAATTCTCTTACTGTCATGCCATCCGTAAGATGCTTTTCTGTGACTGGTGAGTAC
TCAACCAAGTCATTCTGAGAATAGTGTATGCGGCGACCGAGTTGCTCTTGCCCGGCGTCAATACGGGATA
ATACCGCGCCACATAGCAGAACTTTAAAAGTGCTCATCATTGGAAAACGTTCTTCGGGGCGAAAACTCTC
AAGGATCTTACCGCTGTTGAGATCCAGTTCGATGTAACCCACTCGTGCACCCAACTGATCTTCAGCATCT
TTTACTTTCACCAGCGTTTCTGGGTGAGCAAAAACAGGAAGGCAAAATGCCGCAAAAAAGGGAATAAGGG
CGACACGGAAATGTTGAATACTCATACTCTTCCTTTTTCAATATTATTGAAGCATTTATCAGGGTTATTG
TCTCATGAGCGGATACATATTTGAATGTATTTAGAAAAATAAACAAATAGGGGTTCCGCGCACATTTCCC
CGAAAAGTGCCACCTGACGTC
